Addgene plasmid #122606: pBT137-splitD
Purpose: clone M13 phage by SapI Golden Gate
Depositing lab: David Liu. Depositing organization: Broad Institute. Publication: Continuous evolution of base editors with expanded target compatibility and improved activity. Thuronyi BW, Koblan LW, Levy JM, Yeh WH, Zheng C, Newby GA, Wilson C, Bhaumik M, Shubina-Oleinik O, Holt JR, Liu DR. Nat Biotechnol. 2019 Jul 22. pii: 10.1038/s41587-019-0193-0. doi: 10.1038/s41587-019-0193-0. PubMed 31332326.
Backbone
  Vector backbone: pBT137
  Vector type: Bacterial Expression
Growth in bacteria
  Bacterial resistance: Kanamycin, 50 μg/mL
  Growth temperature: 37°C
  Growth strain: NEB Stable
  Copy number: Low Copy
Gene/Insert
  Gene/Insert name: M13 bacteriophage genes
  Cloning method: Gibson Cloning
Terms and licenses: Academic/Nonprofit Terms; Industry Terms: Not Available to Industry
Depositor comments: low copy vector, confers a growth defect Please see https://benchling.com/s/seq-xGxHsGdVAtUUgfQsV2La for additional information.
How to cite: pBT137-splitD was a gift from David Liu (Addgene plasmid # 122606 ; http://n2t.net/addgene:122606 ; RRID:Addgene_122606)
