[The description below was written by a language model from this plasmid's Addgene catalogue record and pLannotate feature annotations shown in this document.]
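Description:
pBT137-splitD is a low-copy bacterial plasmid of about 4.6 kb, built on the pBT137 backbone. It serves as a donor fragment for assembling M13 bacteriophage genomes by SapI Golden Gate cloning. It replicates in E. coli from the pSC101 origin, which depends on the plasmid-encoded Rep101 (RepA) protein and keeps the copy number low. Selection is by a kanamycin resistance gene encoding aminoglycoside phosphotransferase, aph(3')-Ia. The depositor notes that the plasmid confers a growth defect on its host. This is plausibly related to carrying phage genes, although the record does not state the cause.

The insert is a contiguous block of the M13 genome rather than a complete phage. The annotated features are gene II (pII) and gene V (pV), both annotated with replication functions, followed by the minor coat proteins pVII and pIX, which sit at the virion end that emerges first during assembly and budding. Next comes gene VIII, encoding the major capsid protein, and the block ends with the central fd terminator. No gene III, gene VI, assembly genes (I, IV) or phage f1/M13 origin appear in the feature table, which fits the "split" name and suggests the rest of the phage genome is supplied from other fragments. The SapI sites used for the Golden Gate reaction are not annotated, and no promoters are listed. The insert was introduced by Gibson assembly. The plasmid comes from work on continuous evolution of base editors, where custom M13 phage carry the evolving gene, so it is most likely used to build such selection phage in a modular way.
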