Features (pLannotate 1.2.2; 9 found; start..end, strand, type, name):
     23..1255    +  CDS            M13 gene II (sequence partly withheld): pII; II; replication
   1267..1530    +  CDS            M13 gene V (sequence partly withheld): pV; V; replication
   1532..1633    +  CDS            M13 gene VII (sequence partly withheld): pVII; VII; minor coat protein
   1630..1725    +  CDS            IX (sequence partly withheld): G9P_BPM13 - Experimental evidence at protein level: Swiss-Prot protein existence level 1. May initiate with G7P the virion concomitant assembly-budding process, by interacting with the packaging signal of the viral genome. The assembly-budding takes place at the host inner membrane. In turn, G7P and G9P are present at the end of the filamentous virion that emerges first from the bacterial host. From Enterobacteria phage M13 (Bacteriophage M13).
   1725..1943    +  CDS            VIII (sequence partly withheld): CAPSD_BPF1 - Experimental evidence at protein level: Swiss-Prot protein existence level 1. Self assembles to form a helical capsid wrapping up the viral genomic DNA. The capsid displays a filamentous structure with a length of 760-1950 nm and a width of 6-8 nm. The virion assembly and budding take place at the host inner membrane (By similarity). From Enterobacteria phage f1 (Bacteriophage f1).
   1953..1992    +  terminator     fd terminator (sequence withheld): central terminator from bacteriophage fd (Otsuka and Kunisawa, 1982)
   2005..2820    -  CDS            KanR: aminoglycoside phosphotransferase; aph(3')-Ia; confers resistance to kanamycin in bacteria or G418 (Geneticin®) in eukaryotes
   2888..3838    -  CDS            Rep101: RepA protein needed for replication with the pSC101 origin; rep101
   3886..4108    -  rep_origin     pSC101 ori: low-copy replication origin that requires the Rep101 protein
>Addgene plasmid #122606 | pBT137-splitD | addgene full sequence | sequence record 238864 | Addgene NGS Result
CTT
[42 nt withheld, positions 4-45]
G
[35 nt withheld, positions 47-81]
CTCTGGCAATGACCTGATAGCCTTTGTAGATCTCTCAAAAATAGCTACCCTCTCT
[36 nt withheld, positions 137-172]
GTTGATGGTGATTTGACTGTCTCCGGCCTTTCCCACCCTTTTGAATCTTTACCTACACATTACTCA
[44 nt withheld, positions 239-282]
TTGCGTTGAAATAAAGGCTTCTCCCGCAAAAGTATTACAGGGGCATAATGTTTTTGGTACAACCGATTTA
GG
[36 nt withheld, positions 355-390]
TTCTT
[40 nt withheld, positions 396-435]
TATTAGTAGAATTGATGCCGCCTTTTCAGCC
[161 nt withheld, positions 467-627]
G
[65 nt withheld, positions 629-693]
ACAATTAAAGGTACTC
[63 nt withheld, positions 710-772]
A
[46 nt withheld, positions 774-819]
CCGCTTTGCTTCTGACTATAATAGTCAGGGTAAAGACCTG
[53 nt withheld, positions 860-912]
AA
[36 nt withheld, positions 915-950]
CCGCTATCCAGTCTAAACATTTTACTATTACCCCCTCTGGCAAAACTTCTTTTGCAAAAGCCTCTCGCTA
TTTTGGTTTTTATCGTCGTCTGGTAAACGAGGGTTATGATAGTGTTGCTCTTACT
[44 nt withheld, positions 1076-1119]
ATGTGGTATTCCTAAATCTCAACTGATGAATCTTTCT
[50 nt withheld, positions 1157-1206]
T
[57 nt withheld, positions 1208-1264]
C
[33 nt withheld, positions 1266-1298]
CCAATTTACTACT
[48 nt withheld, positions 1312-1359]
T
[34 nt withheld, positions 1361-1394]
TCTTGTCAAGATTACTCTTGATGAAGGTCAGCCAGCCTATGCGCCGGGGCTGTACACTGTTCATCTGTCC
TCTTTCAAAGTTGGTCAGTTCGGTTCC
[65 nt withheld, positions 1492-1556]
T
[36 nt withheld, positions 1558-1593]
CTGTTTCGCGCTTGGTATAATA
[64 nt withheld, positions 1616-1679]
C
[73 nt withheld, positions 1681-1753]
TGTAGCCGTTGCTACCCTCGTTCCG
[56 nt withheld, positions 1779-1834]
A
[107 nt withheld, positions 1836-1942]
TTGATAAACT
[41 nt withheld, positions 1953-1993]
TAGAAGAGCTATTAGAAAAACTCATCGAGCATCAAATGAAACTGCAATTTATTCATATCAGGATTATCAA
TACCATATTTTTGAAAAAGCCGTTTCTGTAATGAAGGAGAAAACTCACCGAGGCAGTTCCATAGGATGGC
AAGATCCTGGTATCGGTCTGCGATTCCGACTCGTCCAACATCAATACAACCTATTAATTTCCCCTCGTCA
AAAATAAGGTTATCAAGTGAGAAATCACCATGAGTGACGACTGAATCCGGTGAGAATGGCAAAAGTTTAT
GCATTTCTTTCCAGACTTGTTCAACAGGCCAGCCATTACGCTCGTCATCAAAATCACTCGCATCAACCAA
ACCGTTATTCATTCGTGATTGCGCCTGAGCGAGACGAAATACGCGATCGCTGTTAAAAGGACAATTACAA
ACAGGAATCGAATGCAACCGGCGCAGGAACACTGCCAGCGCATCAACAATATTTTCACCTGAATCAGGAT
ATTCTTCTAATACCTGGAATGCTGTTTTCCCGGGGATCGCAGTGGTGAGTAACCATGCATCATCAGGAGT
ACGGATAAAATGCTTGATGGTCGGAAGAGGCATAAATTCCGTCAGCCAGTTTAGTCTGACCATCTCATCT
GTAACATCATTGGCAACGCTACCTTTGCCATGTTTCAGAAACAACTCTGGCGCATCGGGCTTCCCATACA
ATCGATAGATTGTCGCACCTGATTGCCCGACATTATCGCGAGCCCATTTATACCCATATAAATCAGCATC
CATGTTGGAATTTAATCGCGGCCTAGAGCAAGACGTTTCCCGTTGAATATGGCTCATAACACCCCTTGTA
TTACTGTTTATGTAAGCAGACAGTTTTATTGTTCATGAAGGCCAAATAGGCCGTTCAGATCCTTCCGTAT
TTAGCCAGTATGTTCTCTAGTGTGGTTCGTTGTTTTTGCGTGAGCCATGAGAACGAACCATTGAGATCAT
GCTTACTTTGCATGTCACTCAAAAATTTTGCCTCAAAACTGGTGAGCTGAATTTTTGCAGTTAAAGCATC
GTGTAGTGTTTTTCTTAGTCCGTTACGTAGGTAGGAATCTGATGTAATGGTTGTTGGTATTTTGTCACCA
TTCATTTTTATCTGGTTGTTCTCAAGTTCGGTTACGAGATCCATTTGTCTATCTAGTTCAACTTGGAAAA
TCAACGTATCAGTCGGGCGGCCTCGCTTATCAACCACCAATTTCATATTGCTGTAAGTGTTTAAATCTTT
ACTTATTGGTTTCAAAACCCATTGGTTAAGCCTTTTAAACTCATGGTAGTTATTTTCAAGCATTAACATG
AACTTAAATTCATCAAGGCTAATCTCTATATTTGCCTTGTGAGTTTTCTTTTGTGTTAGTTCTTTTAATA
ACCACTCATAAATCCTCATAGAGTATTTGTTTTCAAAAGACTTAACATGTTCCAGATTATATTTTATGAA
TTTTTTTAACTGGAAAAGATAAGGCAATATCTCTTCACTAAAAACTAATTCTAATTTTTCGCTTGAGAAC
TTGGCATAGTTTGTCCACTGGAAAATCTCAAAGCCTTTAACCAAAGGATTCCTGATTTCCACAGTTCTCG
TCATCAGCTCTCTGGTTGCTTTAGCTAATACACCATAAGCATTTTCCCTACTGATGTTCATCATCTGAGC
GTATTGGTTATAAGTGAACGATACCGTCCGTTCTTTCCTTGTAGGGTTTTCAATCGTGGGGTTGAGTAGT
GCCACACAGCATAAAATTAGCTTGGTTTCATGCTCCGTTAAGTCATAGCGACTAATCGCTAGTTCATTTG
CTTTGAAAACAACTAATTCAGACATACATCTCAATTGGTCTAGGTGATTTTAATCACTATACCAATTGAG
ATGGGCTAGTCAATGATAATTACTAGTCCTTTTCCTTTGAGTTGTGGGTATCTGTAAATTCTGCTAGACC
TTTGCTGGAAAACTTGTAAATTCTGCTAGACCCTCTGTAAATTCCGCTAGACCTTTGTGTGTTTTTTTTG
TTTATATTCAAGTGGTTATAATTTATAGAATAAAGAAAGAATAAAAAAAGATAAAAAGAATAGATCCCAG
CCCTGTGTATAACTCACTACTTTAGTCAGTTCCGCAGTATTACAAAAGGATGTCGCAAACGCTGTTTGCT
CCTCTACAAAACAGACCTTAAAACCCTAAAGGCTTAAGTAGCACCCTCGCAAGCTCGGGCAAATCGCTGA
ATATTCCTTTTGTCTCCGACCATCAGGCACCTGAGTCGCTGTCTTTTTCGTGACATTCAGTTCGCTGCGC
TCACGGCTCTGGCAGTGAATGGGGGTAAATGGCACTACAGGCGCCTTTTATGGATTCATGCAAGGAAACT
ACCCATAATACAAGAAAAGCCCGTCACGGGCTTCTCAGGGCGTTTTATGGCGGGTCTGCTATGTGGTGCT
ATCTGACTTTTTGCTGTTCAGCAGTTCCTGCCCTCTGATTTTCCAGTCTGACCACTTCGGATTATCCCGT
GACAGGTCATTCAGACTGGCTAATGCACCCAGTAAGGCAGCGGTATCATCAACAGGCTTACCCGTCTTAC
TGTCGCTCTTCT
